>Addgene plasmid #44694 | pTC16-dmd-1, splice form 3 | depositor partial sequence | sequence record 62365 | pTC16-dmd-1, splice form 3 sequence 608 bps
TGTGTCCCTGTCCATTGTGTACAGTCGTTAGTCATGGTCGAGAAATTGTCGCTCGTCAAATTAGACTTTA
TAGAAATCAGAAAGACATCAGCAAAAGGTCTCCGCAATCACCACATTGTAGACGATGCAGAAATCATGGA
GAACACAATGCTTGGAAAGGCCACAAAAAGAAATGTCGACATTCAAATTGTCCCTGTAAATTGTGCCTGT
TAATTACCATGAGAAAAACCAATGAAAAAAGTTACAGTAACGAGAACCATTATTTTTTTTATTGTATAGT
TTTACTGTAAGATCCAGGAGAAATAGTTCAAGAAACTCACGAAGAGAAATCAATTTTAGGAAACAGCAAC
AATAATAGCAATAATAATAATAACAATAGTTCCGCATTCTGTCTGTCAAACCGATCAAAAGACAGATCAC
TGGCAGAAGATCAGTCAGTTTTTCTACGTAACATCAACCGAACTCCAATATTGCCAACGACAGGTTCGAA
TATCTACGACACCAGTCACAGCAGTTCACTTTACGCTCAAAACTCAATGGTAAACTTTTCGAATTCCGAA
AACTGCAACATTCGGCCCTTGAATTGGTCAACAGCATCAGCCTATAAG
