>Addgene plasmid #44694 | pTC16-dmd-1, splice form 3 | addgene partial sequence | sequence record 63740 | Sp6 5'-ATTTAGGTGACACTATAG-3'
GTCGTTAGTCATGGTCGAGAAATTGTCGCTCGTCAAATTAGACTTTATAGAAATCAGAAAGACATCAGCA
AAAGGTCTCCGCAATCACCACATTGTAGACGATGCAGAAATCATGGAGAACACAATGCTTGGAAAGGCCA
CAAAAAGAAATGTCGACATTCAAATTGTCCCTGTAAATTGTGCCTGTTAATTACCATGAGAAAAACCAAT
GAAAAAAGTTACAGTAACGAGAACCATTATTTTTTTTATTGTATAGTTTTACTGTAAGATCCAGGAGAAA
TAGTTCAAGAAACTCACGAAGAGAAATCAATTTTAGGAAACAGCAACAATAATAGCAATAATAATAATAA
CAATAGTTCCGCATTCTGTCTGTCAAACCGATCAAAAGACAGATCACTGGCAGAAGATCAGTCAGTTTTT
CTACGTAACATCAACCGAACTCCAATATTGCCAACGACAGGTTCGAATATCTACGACACCAGTCACAGCA
GTTCACTTTACGCTCAAAACTCAATGCTAAACTTTTCGAATTCCGAAAACTGCAACATTCGGCCCTTGAA
TTGGTCAACAGCATCAGCCTATAAAGTTGGTTTACAGAAGGTCTCCCTTTAGTGAGGGTTAATC
