>Addgene plasmid #44694 | pTC16-dmd-1, splice form 3 | addgene partial sequence | sequence record 64430 | T3 5'-GCAATTAACCCTCACTAAAGG-3'
CAACTTTATAGGCTGATGCTGTTGACCAATTCAAGGGCCGAATGTTGCAGTTTTCGGAATTCGAAAAGTT
TAGCATTGAGTTTTGAGCGTAAAGTGAACTGCTGTGACTGGTGTCGTAGATATTCGAACCTGTCGTTGGC
AATATTGGAGTTCGGTTGATGTTACGTAGAAAAACTGACTGATCTTCTGCCAGTGATCTGTCTTTTGATC
GGTTTGACAGACAGAATGCGGAACTATTGTTATTATTATTATTGCTATTATTGTTGCTGTTTCCTAAAAT
TGATTTCTCTTCGTGAGTTTCTTGAACTATTTCTCCTGGATCTTACAGTAAAACTATACAATAAAAAAAA
TAATGGTTCTCGTTACTGTAACTTTTTTCATTGGTTTTTCTCATGGTAATTAACAGGCACAATTTACAGG
GACAATTTGAATGTCGACATTTCTTTTTGTGGCCTTTCCAAGCATTGTGTTCTCCATGATTTCTGCATCG
TCTACAATGTGGTGATTGCGGAGACCTTTTGCTGATGTCTTTCTGATTTCTATAAAGTCTAATTTGACGA
GCGACAATTTCTCGACCATGACTAACGACTGTACACAATGGACAGGGACACAAAGGTCACTTCTATAGTG
TCACCTAAATCTC
