[The description below was written by a language model from this plasmid's Addgene catalogue record.]
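Description:
pTC16-dmd-1, splice form 3 is a bacterial cloning plasmid built on pJC53.2, a roughly 3.2 kb T/A cloning vector designed for producing double-stranded RNA and sense or antisense riboprobes by in vitro transcription. It is maintained as a high-copy plasmid in standard E. coli cloning strains under combined ampicillin and kanamycin selection. The record does not list the origin of replication or provide a feature map, so the exact arrangement of backbone elements is not documented here.

The insert is splice form 3 of Smed-dmd-1, a gene from the planarian flatworm Schmidtea mediterranea. It was introduced at Eam1105I sites in the vector. Digestion of this type of vector with that enzyme typically generates the single-nucleotide overhangs used for T/A ligation of PCR products, and both sites were destroyed in the process. The insert size is not stated. SP6 and T3 primers are listed for sequencing from the 5′ and 3′ sides respectively, which suggests that phage RNA polymerase promoter sequences flank the cloning site. That would fit the vector's stated purpose of transcribing either strand of the insert, although the full set of promoters is not spelled out in the record.

The associated publication concerns a sex-specific transcription factor that controls male identity in a simultaneously hermaphroditic animal. The plasmid is therefore suited as a template for making dsRNA for RNA interference knockdown of dmd-1, and for synthesizing labelled sense and antisense probes to detect this transcript isoform by in situ hybridization in planarians.
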