Addgene plasmid #44694: pTC16-dmd-1, splice form 3
Depositing lab: Phillip Newmark. Depositing organization: University of Illinois at Urbana-Champaign. Publication: A sex-specific transcription factor controls male identity in a simultaneous hermaphrodite. Chong T, Collins JJ 3rd, Brubacher JL, Zarkower D, Newmark PA. Nat Commun. 2013; 4:1814. doi: 10.1038/ncomms2811. PubMed 23652002.
Backbone
  Vector backbone: pJC53.2
  Backbone size w/o insert (bp): 3240
  Vector type: T/A Cloning Vector for dsRNA generation and the generation of sense and anti-sense probes
Growth in bacteria
  Bacterial resistance: Ampicillin and Kanamycin, 100 & 50 μg/mL
  Growth temperature: 37°C
  Growth strain: DH5alpha
  Copy number: High Copy
Gene/Insert
  Gene/Insert name: Smed-dmd-1, spice form 3
  Species: Schmidtea mediterranea
  GenBank ID: KC736557
  Cloning method: Restriction Enzyme; 5′ cloning site Eam1105I (destroyed during cloning); 3′ cloning site Eam1105I (destroyed during cloning)
  Sequencing primers: 5′ Sp6; 3′ T3
Terms and licenses: Academic/Nonprofit Terms; Industry Terms: Not Available to Industry
How to cite: pTC16-dmd-1, splice form 3 was a gift from Phillip Newmark (Addgene plasmid # 44694 ; http://n2t.net/addgene:44694 ; RRID:Addgene_44694)
